>Addgene plasmid #122293 | pCAG2IG-Hmga1a | depositor full sequence | sequence record 233442 | pCAG2IG-Hmga1a sequence 6483 bps
GTCGACATTGATTATTGACTAGTTATTAATAGTAATCAATTACGGGGTCATTAGTTCATAGCCCATATAT
GGAGTTCCGCGTTACATAACTTACGGTAAATGGCCCGCCTGGCTGACCGCCCAACGACCCCCGCCCATTG
ACGTCAATAATGACGTATGTTCCCATAGTAACGCCAATAGGGACTTTCCATTGACGTCAATGGGTGGACT
ATTTACGGTAAACTGCCCACTTGGCAGTACATCAAGTGTATCATATGCCAAGTACGCCCCCTATTGACGT
CAATGACGGTAAATGGCCCGCCTGGCATTATGCCCAGTACATGACCTTATGGGACTTTCCTACTTGGCAG
TACATCTACGTATTAGTCATCGCTATTACCATGGGTCGAGGTGAGCCCCACGTTCTGCTTCACTCTCCCC
ATCTCCCCCCCCTCCCCACCCCCAATTTTGTATTTATTTATTTTTTAATTATTTTGTGCAGCGATGGGGG
CGGGGGGGGGGGGGGCGCGCGCCAGGCGGGGCGGGGCGGGGCGAGGGGCGGGGCGGGGCGAGGCGGAGAG
GTGCGGCGGCAGCCAATCAGAGCGGCGCGCTCCGAAAGTTTCCTTTTATGGCGAGGCGGCGGCGGCGGCG
GCCCTATAAAAAGCGAAGCGCGCGGCGGGCGGGAGTCGCTGCGTTGCCTTCGCCCCGTGCCCCGCTCCGC
GCCGCCTCGCGCCGCCCGCCCCGGCTCTGACTGACCGCGTTACTCCCACAGGTGAGCGGGCGGGACGGCC
CTTCTCCTCCGGGCTGTAATTAGCGCTTGGTTTAATGACGGCTCGTTTCTTTTCTGTGGCTGCGTGAAAG
CCTTAAAGGGCTCCGGGAGGGCCCTTTGTGCGGGGGGGAGCGGCTCGGGGGGTGCGTGCGTGTGTGTGTG
CGTGGGGAGCGCCGCGTGCGGCCCGCGCTGCCCGGCGGCTGTGAGCGCTGCGGGCGCGGCGCGGGGCTTT
GTGCGCTCCGCGTGTGCGCGAGGGGAGCGCGGCCGGGGGCGGTGCCCCGCGGTGCGGGGGGGCTGCGAGG
GGAACAAAGGCTGCGTGCGGGGTGTGTGCGTGGGGGGGTGAGCAGGGGGTGTGGGCGCGGCGGTCGGGCT
GTAACCCCCCCCTGCACCCCCCTCCCCGAGTTGCTGAGCACGGCCCGGCTTCGGGTGCGGGGCTCCGTGC
GGGGCGTGGCGCGGGGCTCGCCGTGCCGGGCGGGGGGTGGCGGCAGGTGGGGGTGCCGGGCGGGGCGGGG
CCGCCTCGGGCCGGGGAGGGCTCGGGGGAGGGGCGCGGCGGCCCCGGAGCGCCGGCGGCTGTCGAGGCGC
GGCGAGCCGCAGCCATTGCCTTTTATGGTAATCGTGCGAGAGGGCGCAGGGACTTCCTTTGTCCCAAATC
TGGCGGAGCCGAAATCTGGGAGGCGCCGCCGCACCCCCTCTAGCGGGCGCGGGCGAAGCGGTGCGGCGCC
GGCAGGAAGGAAATGGGCGGGGAGGGCCTTCGTGCGTCGCCGCGCCGCCGTCCCCTTCTCCATCTCCAGC
CTCGGGGCTGCCGCAGGGGGACGGCTGCCTTCGGGGGGGACGGGGCAGGGCGGGGTTCGGCTTCTGGCGT
GTGACCGGCGGCTCTAGAGCCTCTGCTAACCATGTTCATGCCTTCTTCTTTTTCCTACAGCTCCTGGGCA
ACGTGCTGGTTATTGTGCTGTCTCATCATTTTGGCAAAGAATTCCGGATCCACCATGAGCGAGTCGGGCT
CAAAGTCCAGCCAGCCCCTGGCCTCCAAGCAGGAAAAGGATGGGACTGAGAAGCGAGGCCGGGGCAGGCC
ACGCAAGCAGCCTCCGGTGAGTCCTGGGACGGCGCTGGTCGGGAGTCAGAAAGAGCCCAGTGAAGTGCCA
ACTCCGAAGAGACCTCGGGGCCGACCAAAGGGAAGCAAGAATAAGGGCGCCGCCAAGACCCGGAAAGTCA
CCACAGCTCCAGGGAGGAAACCAAGGGGCAGACCCAAGAAACTGGAGAAGGAGGAAGAGGAGGGCATCTC
CCAGGAGTCCTCTGAGGAGGAGCAGTGAGAATTCCTGCAGGCCTCGAGGATATCGCGGCCGCTACGTAAA
TTCCGCCCCCCCCCCCCCTCTCCCTCCCCCCCCCCTAACGTTACTGGCCGAAGCCGCTTGGAATAAGGCC
GGTGTGCGTTTGTCTATATGTTATTTTCCACCATATTGCCGTCTTTTGGCAATGTGAGGGCCCGGAAACC
TGGCCCTGTCTTCTTGACGAGCATTCCTAGGGGTCTTTCCCCTCTCGCCAAAGGAATGCAAGGTCTGTTG
AATGTCGTGAAGGAAGCAGTTCCTCTGGAAGCTTCTTGAAGACAAACAACGTCTGTAGCGACCCTTTGCA
GGCAGCGGAACCCCCCACCTGGCGACAGGTGCCTCTGCGGCCAAAAGCCACGTGTATAAGATACACCTGC
AAAGGCGGCACAACCCCAGTGCCACGTTGTGAGTTGGATAGTTGTGGAAAGAGTCAAATGGCTCTCCTCA
AGCGTATTCAACAAGGGGCTGAAGGATGCCCAGAAGGTACCCCATTGTATGGGATCTGATCTGGGGCCTC
GGTGCACATGCTTTACATGTGTTTAGTCGAGGTTAAAAAAACGTCTAGGCCCCCCGAACCACGGGGACGT
GGTTTTCCTTTGAAAAACACGATGATAATATGGCCACAACCATGGTGAGCAAGGGCGAGGAGCTGTTCAC
CGGGGTGGTGCCCATCCTGGTCGAGCTGGACGGCGACGTAAACGGCCACAAGTTCAGCGTGTCCGGCGAG
GGCGAGGGCGATGCCACCTACGGCAAGCTGACCCTGAAGTTCATCTGCACCACCGGCAAGCTGCCCGTGC
CCTGGCCCACCCTCGTGACCACCCTGACCTACGGCGTGCAGTGCTTCAGCCGCTACCCCGACCACATGAA
GCAGCACGACTTCTTCAAGTCCGCCATGCCCGAAGGCTACGTCCAGGAGCGCACCATCTTCTTCAAGGAC
GACGGCAACTACAAGACCCGCGCCGAGGTGAAGTTCGAGGGCGACACCCTGGTGAACCGCATCGAGCTGA
AGGGCATCGACTTCAAGGAGGACGGCAACATCCTGGGGCACAAGCTGGAGTACAACTACAACAGCCACAA
CGTCTATATCATGGCCGACAAGCAGAAGAACGGCATCAAGGTGAACTTCAAGATCCGCCACAACATCGAG
GACGGCAGCGTGCAGCTCGCCGACCACTACCAGCAGAACACCCCCATCGGCGACGGCCCCGTGCTGCTGC
CCGACAACCACTACCTGAGCACCCAGTCCGCCCTGAGCAAAGACCCCAACGAGAAGCGCGATCACATGGT
CCTGCTGGAGTTCGTGACCGCCGCCGGGATCACTCTCGGCATGGACGAGCTGTACAAGTAAAGCGGCCGG
CCGCCAGCACAGTGGTCGATCGACCTGCAGGCATGCAAGCTTCAGCCAATGCCCTGGCTCACAAATACCA
CTGAGATCTTTTTCCCTCTGCCAAAAATTATGGGGACATCATGAAGCCCCTTGAGCATCTGACTTCTGGC
TAATAAAGGAAATTTATTTTCATTGCAATAGTGTGTTGGAATTTTTTGTGTCTCTCACTCGGAAGGACAT
ATGGGAGGGCAAATCATTTAAAACATCAGAATGAGTATTTGGTTTAGAGTTTGGCAACATATGCCATATG
CTGGCTGCCATGAACAAAGGTGGCTATAAAGAGGTCATCAGTATATGAAACAGCCCCCTGCTGTCCATTC
CTTATTCCATAGAAAAGCCTTGACTTGAGGTTAGATTTTTTTTATATTTTGTTTTGTGTTATTTTTTTCT
TTAACATCCCTAAAATTTTCCTTACATGTTTTACTAGCCAGATTTTTCCTCCTCTCCTGACTACTCCCAG
TCATAGCTGTCCCTCTTCTCTTATGAAGATCCCTCGACCTGCAGCCCAAGCTTGGCGTAATCATGGTCAT
AGCTGTTTCCTGTGTGAAATTGTTATCCGCTCACAATTCCACACAACATACGAGCCGGAAGCATAAAGTG
TAAAGCCTGGGGTGCCTAATGAGTGAGCTAACTCACATTAATTGCGTTGCGCTCACTGCCCGCTTTCCAG
TCGGGAAACCTGTCGTGCCAGCNNNNNNGCATCTCAATTAGTCAGCAACCATAGTCCCGCCCCTAACTCC
GCCCATCCCGCCCCTAACTCCGCCCAGTTCCGCCCATTCTCCGCCCCATGGCTGACTAATTTTTTTTATT
TATGCAGAGGCCGAGGCCGCCTCGGCCTCTGAGCTATTCCAGAAGTAGTGAGGAGGCTTTTTTGGAGGCC
TAGGCTTTTGCAAAAAGCTAACTTGTTTATTGCAGCTTATAATGGTTACAAATAAAGCAATAGCATCACA
AATTTCACAAATAAAGCATTTTTTTCACTGCATTCTAGTTGTGGTTTGTCCAAACTCATCAATGTATCTT
ATCATGTCTNNNNNNGCTGCATTAATGAATCGGCCAACGCGCGGGGAGAGGCGGTTTGCGTATTGGGCGC
TCTTCCGCTTCCTCGCTCACTGACTCGCTGCGCTCGGTCGTTCGGCTGCGGCGAGCGGTATCAGCTCACT
CAAAGGCGGTAATACGGTTATCCACAGAATCAGGGGATAACGCAGGAAAGAACATGTGAGCAAAAGGCCA
GCAAAAGGCCAGGAACCGTAAAAAGGCCGCGTTGCTGGCGTTTTTCCATAGGCTCCGCCCCCCTGACGAG
CATCACAAAAATCGACGCTCAAGTCAGAGGTGGCGAAACCCGACAGGACTATAAAGATACCAGGCGTTTC
CCCCTGGAAGCTCCCTCGTGCGCTCTCCTGTTCCGACCCTGCCGCTTACCGGATACCTGTCCGCCTTTCT
CCCTTCGGGAAGCGTGGCGCTTTCTCAATGCTCACGCTGTAGGTATCTCAGTTCGGTGTAGGTCGTTCGC
TCCAAGCTGGGCTGTGTGCACGAACCCCCCGTTCAGCCCGACCGCTGCGCCTTATCCGGTAACTATCGTC
TTGAGTCCAACCCGGTAAGACACGACTTATCGCCACTGGCAGCAGCCACTGGTAACAGGATTAGCAGAGC
GAGGTATGTAGGCGGTGCTACAGAGTTCTTGAAGTGGTGGCCTAACTACGGCTACACTAGAAGGACAGTA
TTTGGTATCTGCGCTCTGCTGAAGCCAGTTACCTTCGGAAAAAGAGTTGGTAGCTCTTGATCCGGCAAAC
AAACCACCGCTGGTAGCGGTGGTTTTTTTGTTTGCAAGCAGCAGATTACGCGCAGAAAAAAAGGATCTCA
AGAAGATCCTTTGATCTTTTCTACGGGGTCTGACGCTCAGTGGAACGAAAACTCACGTTAAGGGATTTTG
GTCATGAGATTATCAAAAAGGATCTTCACCTAGATCCTTTTAAATTAAAAATGAAGTTTTAAATCAATCT
AAAGTATATATGAGTAAACTTGGTCTGACAGTTACCAATGCTTAATCAGTGAGGCACCTATCTCAGCGAT
CTGTCTATTTCGTTCATCCATAGTTGCCTGACTCCCCGTCGTGTAGATAACTACGATACGGGAGGGCTTA
CCATCTGGCCCCAGTGCTGCAATGATACCGCGAGACCCACGCTCACCGGCTCCAGATTTATCAGCAATAA
ACCAGCCAGCCGGAAGGGCCGAGCGCAGAAGTGGTCCTGCAACTTTATCCGCCTCCATCCAGTCTATTAA
TTGTTGCCGGGAAGCTAGAGTAAGTAGTTCGCCAGTTAATAGTTTGCGCAACGTTGTTGCCATTGCTACA
GGCATCGTGGTGTCACGCTCGTCGTTTGGTATGGCTTCATTCAGCTCCGGTTCCCAACGATCAAGGCGAG
TTACATGATCCCCCATGTTGTGCAAAAAAGCGGTTAGCTCCTTCGGTCCTCCGATCGTTGTCAGAAGTAA
GTTGGCCGCAGTGTTATCACTCATGGTTATGGCAGCACTGCATAATTCTCTTACTGTCATGCCATCCGTA
AGATGCTTTTCTGTGACTGGTGAGTACTCAACCAAGTCATTCTGAGAATAGTGTATGCGGCGACCGAGTT
GCTCTTGCCCGGCGTCAATACGGGATAATACCGCGCCACATAGCAGAACTTTAAAAGTGCTCATCATTGG
AAAACGTTCTTCGGGGCGAAAACTCTCAAGGATCTTACCGCTGTTGAGATCCAGTTCGATGTAACCCACT
CGTGCACCCAACTGATCTTCAGCATCTTTTACTTTCACCAGCGTTTCTGGGTGAGCAAAAACAGGAAGGC
AAAATGCCGCAAAAAAGGGAATAAGGGCGACACGGAAATGTTGAATACTCATACTCTTCCTTTTTCAATA
TTATTGAAGCATTTATCAGGGTTATTGTCTCATGAGCGGATACATATTTGAATGTATTTAGAAAAATAAA
CAAATAGGGGTTCCGCGCACATTTCCCCGAAAAGTGCCACCTG
Features (pLannotate 1.2.2; 20 found; start..end, strand, type, name):
      4..383     +  enhancer       CMV enhancer: human cytomegalovirus immediate early enhancer
    386..661     +  promoter       chicken β-actin promoter: No description available
    662..1670    +  intron         chimeric intron: chimera between introns from chicken β-actin and rabbit β-globin
   1668..1724    +  CDS            HBB (fragment): HBB_LEPEU - Experimental evidence at protein level: Swiss-Prot protein existence level 1. Involved in oxygen transport from the lung to the various peripheral tissues. From Lepus europaeus (European hare).
   1735..2055    +  CDS            Hmga1: HMGA1_MOUSE - Also known as Hmgi, Hmgiy. Experimental evidence at protein level: Swiss-Prot protein existence level 1. HMG-I/Y bind preferentially to the minor groove of A+T rich regions in double-stranded DNA. It is suggested that these proteins could function in nucleosome phasing and in the 3'-end processing of mRNA transcripts. They are also involved in the transcription regulation of genes containing, or in close proximity to A+T-rich regions. From Mus musculus (Mouse).
   2226..2688    +  misc_feature   IRES: internal ribosome entry site (IRES) of the encephalomyocarditis virus (EMCV)
   2702..3421    +  CDS            EGFP: the original enhanced GFP (Yang et al., 1996) mammalian codon-optimized
   3450..3472    +  misc_feature   MCS (fragment): pUC18/19 multiple cloning site
   3572..3627    +  polyA_signal   β-globin poly(A) signal: rabbit β-globin polyadenylation signal (Gil and Proudfoot, 1987)
   4010..4026    -  protein_bind   lac operator: The lac repressor binds to the lac operator to inhibit transcription in E. coli. This inhibition can be relieved by adding lactose or isopropyl-β-D-thiogalactopyranoside (IPTG). lac repressor encoded by lacI
   4034..4064    -  promoter       lac promoter: promoter for the E. coli lac operon
   4079..4100    -  protein_bind   CAP binding site: CAP binding activates transcription in the presence of cAMP. E. coli catabolite activator protein
   4113..4152    -  CDS            lacI (fragment): lac repressor; lacI; The lac repressor binds to the lac operator to inhibit transcription in E. coli. This inhibition can be relieved by adding lactose or isopropyl-β-D-thiogalactopyranoside (IPTG).
   4159..4181    +  promoter       SV40 promoter (fragment): SV40 enhancer and early promoter
   4205..4340    +  rep_origin     SV40 ori: SV40 origin of replication
   4360..4481    +  polyA_signal   SV40 poly(A) signal: SV40 polyadenylation signal
   4496..4550    -  CDS            lacI (fragment): lac repressor; lacI; The lac repressor binds to the lac operator to inhibit transcription in E. coli. This inhibition can be relieved by adding lactose or isopropyl-β-D-thiogalactopyranoside (IPTG).
   4733..5321    -  rep_origin     ori: high-copy-number ColE1/pMB1/pBR322/pUC origin of replication
   5492..6352    -  CDS            AmpR: β-lactamase; bla; confers resistance to ampicillin, carbenicillin, and related antibiotics
   6353..6457    -  promoter       AmpR promoter: bla
