>Addgene plasmid #122293 | pCAG2IG-Hmga1a | addgene full sequence | sequence record 239088 | Addgene NGS Result
GGTCGACATTGATTATTGACTAGTTATTAATAGTAATCAATTACGGGGTCATTAGTTCATAGCCCATATA
TGGAGTTCCGCGTTACATAACTTACGGTAAATGGCCCGCCTGGCTGACCGCCCAACGACCCCCGCCCATT
GACGTCAATAATGACGTATGTTCCCATAGTAACGCCAATAGGGACTTTCCATTGACGTCAATGGGTGGAG
TATTTACGGTAAACTGCCCACTTGGCAGTACATCAAGTGTATCATATGCCAAGTACGCCCCCTATTGACG
TCAATGACGGTAAATGGCCCGCCTGGCATTATGCCCAGTACATGACCTTATGGGACTTTCCTACTTGGCA
GTACATCTACGTATTAGTCATCGCTATTACCATGGTCGAGGTGAGCCCCACGTTCTGCTTCACTCTCCCC
ATCTCCCCCCCCTCCCCACCCCCAATTTTGTATTTATTTATTTTTTAATTATTTTGTGCAGCGATGGGGG
CGGGGGGGGGGGGGGNSGCGCGCCRGGSGGGGSGGGGSGGGGSGRGGGGSGGGGSGGGGSGAGGCGGAGA
GGTGCGGCGGCAGCCAATCAGAGCGGCGCGCTCCGAAAGTTTCCTTTTATGGCGAGGCGGCGGCGGCGGC
GGCCCTATAAAAAGCGAAGCGCGCGGCGGGCGGGAGTCGCTGCGCGCTGCCTTCGCCCCGTGCCCCGCTC
CGCCGCCGCCTCGCGCCGCCCGCCCCGGCTCTGACTGACCGCGTTACTCCCACAGGTGAGCGGGCGGGAC
GGCCCTTCTCCTCCGGGCTGTAATTAGCGCTTGGTTTAATGACGGCTTGTTTCTTTTCTGTGGCTGCGTG
AAAGCCTTGAGGGGCTCCGGGAGGGCCCTTTGTGCGGGGGGAGCGGCTCGGGGGGTGCGTGCGTGTGTGT
GTGCGTGGGGAGCGCCGCGTGCGGCTCCGCGCTGCCCGGCGGCTGTGAGCGCTGCGGGCGCGGCGCGGGG
CTTTGTGCGCTCCGCAGTGTGCGCGAGGGGAGCGCGGCCGGGGGCGGTGCCCCGCGGTGCGGGGGGGGCT
GCGAGGGGAACAAAGGCTGCGTGCGGGGTGTGTGCGTGGGGGGGTGAGCAGGGGGTGTGGGCGCGTCGGT
CGGGCTGCAACCCCCCCTGCACCCCCCTCCCCGAGTTGCTGAGCACGGCCCGGCTTCGGGTGCGGGGCTC
CGTACGGGGCGTGGCGCGGGGCTCGCCGTGCCGGGCGGGGGGTGGCGGCAGGTGGGGGTGCCGGGCGGGG
CGGGGCCGCCTCGGGCCGGGGAGGGCTCGGGGGAGGGGCGCGGCGGCCCCCGGAGCGCCGGCGGCTGTCG
AGGCGCGGCGAGCCGCAGCCATTGCCTTTTATGGTAATCGTGCGAGAGGGCGCAGGGACTTCCTTTGTCC
CAAATCTGTGCGGAGCCGAAATCTGGGAGGCGCCGCCGCACCCCCTCTAGCGGGCGCGGGGCGAAGCGGT
GCGGCGCCGGCAGGAAGGAAATGGGCGGGGAGGGCCTTCGTGCGTCGCCGCGCCGCCGTCCCCTTCTCCC
TCTCCAGCCTCGGGGCTGTCCGCGGGGGGACGGCTGCCTTCGGGGGGGACGGGGCAGGGCGGGGTTCGGC
TTCTGGCGTGTGACCGGCGGCTCTAGAGCCTCTGCTAACCATGTTCATGCCTTCTTCTTTTTCCTACAGC
TCCTGGGCAACGTGCTGGTTATTGTGCTGTCTCATCATTTTGGCAAAGAATTCCGGATCCACCATGAGCG
AGTCGGGCTCAAAGTCCAGCCAGCCCCTGGCCTCCAAGCAGGAAAAGGATGGGACTGAGAAGCGAGGCCG
GGGCAGGCCACGCAAGCAGCCTCCGGTGAGTCCTGGGACGGCGCTGGTCGGGAGTCAGAAAGAGCCCAGT
GAAGTGCCAACTCCGAAGAGACCTCGGGGCCGACCAAAGGGAAGCAAGAATAAGGGCGCCGCCAAGACCC
GGAAAGTCACCACAGCTCCAGGGAGGAAACCAAGGGGCAGACCCAAGAAACTGGAGAAGGAGGAAGAGGA
GGGCATCTCCCAGGAGTCCTCTGAGGAGGAGCAGTGAGAATTCCTGCAGGCCTCGAGGATATCGCGGCCG
CTACGTAAATTCCGCCCCCCCCCCCCCTCTCCCTCCCCCCCCCCTAACGTTACTGGCCGAAGCCGCTTGG
AATAAGGCCGGTGTGCGTTTGTCTATATGTTATTTTCCACCATATTGCCGTCTTTTGGCAATGTGAGGGC
CCGGAAACCTGGCCCTGTCTTCTTGACGAGCATTCCTAGGGGTCTTTCCCCTCTCGCCAAAGGAATGCAA
GGTCTGTTGAATGTCGTGAAGGAAGCAGTTCCTCTGGAAGCTTCTTGAAGACAAACAACGTCTGTAGCGA
CCCTTTGCAGGCAGCGGAACCCCCCACCTGGCGACAGGTGCCTCTGCGGCCAAAAGCCACGTGTATAAGA
TACACCTGCAAAGGCGGCACAACCCCAGTGCCACGTTGTGAGTTGGATAGTTGTGGAAAGAGTCAAATGG
CTCTCCTCAAGCGTATTCAACAAGGGGCTGAAGGATGCCCAGAAGGTACCCCATTGTATGGGATCTGATC
TGGGGCCTCGGTGCACATGCTTTACATGTGTTTAGTCGAGGTTAAAAAAACGTCTAGGCCCCCCGAACCA
CGGGGACGTGGTTTTCCTTTGAAAAACACGATGATAATATGGCCACAACCATGGTGAGCAAGGGCGAGGA
GCTGTTCACCGGGGTGGTGCCCATCCTGGTCGAGCTGGACGGCGACGTAAACGGCCACAAGTTCAGCGTG
TCCGGCGAGGGCGAGGGCGATGCCACCTACGGCAAGCTGACCCTGAAGTTCATCTGCACCACCGGCAAGC
TGCCCGTGCCCTGGCCCACCCTCGTGACCACCCTGACCTACGGCGTGCAGTGCTTCAGCCGCTACCCCGA
CCACATGAAGCAGCACGACTTCTTCAAGTCCGCCATGCCCGAAGGCTACGTCCAGGAGCGCACCATCTTC
TTCAAGGACGACGGCAACTACAAGACCCGCGCCGAGGTGAAGTTCGAGGGCGACACCCTGGTGAACCGCA
TCGAGCTGAAGGGCATCGACTTCAAGGAGGACGGCAACATCCTGGGGCACAAGCTGGAGTACAACTACAA
CAGCCACAACGTCTATATCATGGCCGACAAGCAGAAGAACGGCATCAAGGTGAACTTCAAGATCCGCCAC
AACATCGAGGACGGCAGCGTGCAGCTCGCCGACCACTACCAGCAGAACACCCCCATCGGCGACGGCCCCG
TGCTGCTGCCCGACAACCACTACCTGAGCACCCAGTCCGCCCTGAGCAAAGACCCCAACGAGAAGCGCGA
TCACATGGTCCTGCTGGAGTTCGTGACCGCCGCCGGGATCACTCTCGGCATGGACGAGCTGTACAAGTAA
AGCGGCCGGCCGCCAGCACAGTGGTCGATCGACCAATGCCCTGGCTCACAAATACCACTGAGATCTTTTT
CCCTCTGCCAAAAATTATGGGGACATCATGAAGCCCCTTGAGCATCTGACTTCTGGCTAATAAAGGAAAT
TTATTTTCATTGCAATAGTGTGTTGGAATTTTTTGTGTCTCTCACTCGGAAGGACATATGGGAGGGCAAA
TCATTTAAAACATCAGAATGAGTATTTGGTTTAGAGTTTGGCAACATATGCCCATATGCTGGCTGCCATG
AACAAAGGTTGGCTATAAAGAGGTCATCAGTATATGAAACAGCCCCCTGCTGTCCATTCCTTATTCCATA
GAAAAGCCTTGACTTGAGGTTAGATTTTTTTTATATTTTGTTTTGTGTTATTTTTTTCTTTAACATCCCT
AAAATTTTCCTTACATGTTTTACTAGCCAGATTTTTCCTCCTCTCCTGACTACTCCCAGTCATAGCTGTC
CCTCTTCTCTTATGGAGATCCCTCGACCTGCAGCCCAAGCTTGGCGTAATCATGGTCATAGCTGTTTCCT
GTGTGAAATTGTTATCCGCTCACAATTCCACACAACATACGAGCCGGAAGCATAAAGTGTAAAGCCTGGG
GTGCCTAATGAGTGAGCTAACTCACATTAATTGCGTTGCGCTCACTGCCCGCTTTCCAGTCGGGAAACCT
GTCGTGCCAGCAGATCCGCATCTCAATTAGTCAGCAACCATAGTCCCGCCCCTAACTCCGCCCATCCCGC
CCCTAACTCCGCCCAGTTCCGCCCATTCTCCGCCCCATGGCTGACTAATTTTTTTTATTTATGCAGAGGC
CGAGGCCGCCTCGGCCTCTGAGCTATTCCAGAAGTAGTGAGGAGGCTTTTTTGGAGGCCTAGGCTTTTGC
AAAAAGCTAACTTGTTTATTGCAGCTTATAATGGTTACAAATAAAGCAATAGCATCACAAATTTCACAAA
TAAAGCATTTTTTTCACTGCATTCTAGTTGTGGTTTGTCCAAACTCATCAATGTATCTTATCATGTCTGG
ATCTGCTGCATTAATGAATCGGCCAACGCGCGGGGAGAGGCGGTTTGCGTATTGGGCGCTCTTCCGCTTC
CTCGCTCACTGACTCGCTGCGCTCGGTCGTTCGGCTGCGGCGAGCGGTATCAGCTCACTCAAAGGCGGTA
ATACGGTTATCCACAGAATCAGGGGATAACGCAGGAAAGAACATGTGAGCAAAAGGCCAGCAAAAGGCCA
GGAACCGTAAAAAGGCCGCGTTGCTGGCGTTTTTCCATAGGCTCCGCCCCCCTGACGAGCATCACAAAAA
TCGACGCTCAAGTCAGAGGTGGCGAAACCCGACAGGACTATAAAGATACCAGGCGTTTCCCCCTGGAAGC
TCCCTCGTGCGCTCTCCTGTTCCGACCCTGCCGCTTACCGGATACCTGTCCGCCTTTCTCCCTTCGGGAA
GCGTGGCGCTTTCTCATAGCTCACGCTGTAGGTATCTCAGTTCGGTGTAGGTCGTTCGCTCCAAGCTGGG
CTGTGTGCACGAACCCCCCGTTCAGCCCGACCGCTGCGCCTTATCCGGTAACTATCGTCTTGAGTCCAAC
CCGGTAAGACACGACTTATCGCCACTGGCAGCAGCCACTGGTAACAGGATTAGCAGAGCGAGGTATGTAG
GCGGTGCTACAGAGTTCTTGAAGTGGTGGCCTAACTACGGCTACACTAGAAGAACAGTATTTGGTATCTG
CGCTCTGCTGAAGCCAGTTACCTTCGGAAAAAGAGTTGGTAGCTCTTGATCCGGCAAACAAACCACCGCT
GGTAGCGGTGGTTTTTTTGTTTGCAAGCAGCAGATTACGCGCAGAAAAAAAGGATCTCAAGAAGATCCTT
TGATCTTTTCTACGGGGTCTGACGCTCAGTGGAACGAAAACTCACGTTAAGGGATTTTGGTCATGAGATT
ATCAAAAAGGATCTTCACCTAGATCCTTTTAAATTAAAAATGAAGTTTTAAATCAATCTAAAGTATATAT
GAGTAAACTTGGTCTGACAGTTACCAATGCTTAATCAGTGAGGCACCTATCTCAGCGATCTGTCTATTTC
GTTCATCCATAGTTGCCTGACTCCCCGTCGTGTAGATAACTACGATACGGGAGGGCTTACCATCTGGCCC
CAGTGCTGCAATGATACCGCGAGACCCACGCTCACCGGCTCCAGATTTATCAGCAATAAACCAGCCAGCC
GGAAGGGCCGAGCGCAGAAGTGGTCCTGCAACTTTATCCGCCTCCATCCAGTCTATTAATTGTTGCCGGG
AAGCTAGAGTAAGTAGTTCGCCAGTTAATAGTTTGCGCAACGTTGTTGCCATTGCTACAGGCATCGTGGT
GTCACGCTCGTCGTTTGGTATGGCTTCATTCAGCTCCGGTTCCCAACGATCAAGGCGAGTTACATGATCC
CCCATGTTGTGCAAAAAAGCGGTTAGCTCCTTCGGTCCTCCGATCGTTGTCAGAAGTAAGTTGGCCGCAG
TGTTATCACTCATGGTTATGGCAGCACTGCATAATTCTCTTACTGTCATGCCATCCGTAAGATGCTTTTC
TGTGACTGGTGAGTACTCAACCAAGTCATTCTGAGAATAGTGTATGCGGCGACCGAGTTGCTCTTGCCCG
GCGTCAATACGGGATAATACCGCGCCACATAGCAGAACTTTAAAAGTGCTCATCATTGGAAAACGTTCTT
CGGGGCGAAAACTCTCAAGGATCTTACCGCTGTTGAGATCCAGTTCGATGTAACCCACTCGTGCACCCAA
CTGATCTTCAGCATCTTTTACTTTCACCAGCGTTTCTGGGTGAGCAAAAACAGGAAGGCAAAATGCCGCA
AAAAAGGGAATAAGGGCGACACGGAAATGTTGAATACTCATACTCTTCCTTTTTCAATATTATTGAAGCA
TTTATCAGGGTTATTGTCTCATGAGCGGATACATATTTGAATGTATTTAGAAAAATAAACAAATAGGGGT
TCCGCGCACATTTCCCCGAAAAGTGCCACCTG
Features (pLannotate 1.2.2; 19 found; start..end, strand, type, name):
      5..384     +  enhancer       CMV enhancer: human cytomegalovirus immediate early enhancer
    386..662     +  promoter       chicken β-actin promoter: No description available
    663..1679    +  intron         chimeric intron: chimera between introns from chicken β-actin and rabbit β-globin
   1677..1733    +  CDS            HBB (fragment): HBB_LEPEU - Experimental evidence at protein level: Swiss-Prot protein existence level 1. Involved in oxygen transport from the lung to the various peripheral tissues. From Lepus europaeus (European hare).
   1744..2064    +  CDS            Hmga1: HMGA1_MOUSE - Also known as Hmgi, Hmgiy. Experimental evidence at protein level: Swiss-Prot protein existence level 1. HMG-I/Y bind preferentially to the minor groove of A+T rich regions in double-stranded DNA. It is suggested that these proteins could function in nucleosome phasing and in the 3'-end processing of mRNA transcripts. They are also involved in the transcription regulation of genes containing, or in close proximity to A+T-rich regions. From Mus musculus (Mouse).
   2235..2697    +  misc_feature   IRES: internal ribosome entry site (IRES) of the encephalomyocarditis virus (EMCV)
   2711..3430    +  CDS            EGFP: the original enhanced GFP (Yang et al., 1996) mammalian codon-optimized
   3559..3614    +  polyA_signal   β-globin poly(A) signal: rabbit β-globin polyadenylation signal (Gil and Proudfoot, 1987)
   3999..4015    -  protein_bind   lac operator: The lac repressor binds to the lac operator to inhibit transcription in E. coli. This inhibition can be relieved by adding lactose or isopropyl-β-D-thiogalactopyranoside (IPTG). lac repressor encoded by lacI
   4023..4053    -  promoter       lac promoter: promoter for the E. coli lac operon
   4068..4089    -  protein_bind   CAP binding site: CAP binding activates transcription in the presence of cAMP. E. coli catabolite activator protein
   4102..4141    -  CDS            lacI (fragment): lac repressor; lacI; The lac repressor binds to the lac operator to inhibit transcription in E. coli. This inhibition can be relieved by adding lactose or isopropyl-β-D-thiogalactopyranoside (IPTG).
   4148..4170    +  promoter       SV40 promoter (fragment): SV40 enhancer and early promoter
   4194..4329    +  rep_origin     SV40 ori: SV40 origin of replication
   4349..4483    +  polyA_signal   SV40 poly(A) signal: SV40 polyadenylation signal
   4485..4539    -  CDS            lacI (fragment): lac repressor; lacI; The lac repressor binds to the lac operator to inhibit transcription in E. coli. This inhibition can be relieved by adding lactose or isopropyl-β-D-thiogalactopyranoside (IPTG).
   4722..5310    -  rep_origin     ori: high-copy-number ColE1/pMB1/pBR322/pUC origin of replication
   5481..6341    -  CDS            AmpR: β-lactamase; bla; confers resistance to ampicillin, carbenicillin, and related antibiotics
   6342..6446    -  promoter       AmpR promoter: bla
