[The description below was written by a language model from this plasmid's Addgene catalogue record and pLannotate feature annotations shown in this document.]
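Description:
pCAG2IG-Hmga1a is a mammalian expression plasmid of about 6.5 kb, built on the pCAG2IG backbone, for overexpressing mouse Hmga1a. It is propagated in E. coli through a high-copy ColE1/pUC-type origin and selected with ampicillin via the β-lactamase gene and its native promoter. No mammalian selection marker is annotated. Remnants of the lac promoter/operator region, short lacI fragments and an SV40 origin with an adjacent SV40 poly(A) signal are also present in the backbone. The SV40 origin could support episomal replication in cells that supply large T antigen.

The payload is a single bicistronic transcription unit driven by the CAG promoter, which is made up of the CMV immediate-early enhancer, the chicken β-actin promoter and a chimeric β-actin/β-globin intron. This combination gives strong, broadly active expression in mammalian cells. A short annotated β-globin "CDS" fragment at the end of the intron most likely reflects rabbit β-globin exon sequence belonging to the promoter cassette rather than a fusion partner. Downstream lies the mouse Hmga1 coding sequence, which encodes an AT-hook chromatin protein that binds the minor groove of A+T-rich DNA. No epitope tag is annotated. An EMCV IRES then allows cap-independent translation of EGFP from the same mRNA, so green fluorescence marks transfected, Hmga1a-expressing cells without fusing the two proteins. The unit ends with the rabbit β-globin polyadenylation signal.

The associated study concerns HMGA regulation of chromatin state and neurogenic potential in neocortical precursor cells, which fits gain-of-function use. The cloning sites are not recorded. The repository's sequencing could not fully resolve the CAG promoter, and the depositor's sequence, which differs slightly in length, is the reference for that region.
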