Addgene plasmid #122293: pCAG2IG-Hmga1a
Purpose: Overexpression for mouse Hmga1a
Depositing lab: Yukiko Gotoh. Depositing organization: The University of Tokyo. Publication: HMGA regulates the global chromatin state and neurogenic potential in neocortical precursor cells. Kishi Y, Fujii Y, Hirabayashi Y, Gotoh Y. Nat Neurosci. 2012 Aug;15(8):1127-33. doi: 10.1038/nn.3165. PubMed 22797695.
Backbone
  Vector backbone: pCAG2IG
  Backbone manufacturer: Yukiko Gotoh, Addgene plasmid #122292
  Vector type: Mammalian Expression
Growth in bacteria
  Bacterial resistance: Ampicillin, 100 μg/mL
  Growth temperature: 37°C
  Growth strain: DH5alpha
  Copy number: Unknown
Gene/Insert
  Gene/Insert name: Hmga1a
  Species: M. musculus (mouse)
  Entrez Gene: Hmga1 (a.k.a. AL023995, Hmga1a, Hmga1b, Hmgi, Hmgiy, Hmgy)
  Cloning method: Restriction Enzyme; 5′ cloning site unknown (unknown if destroyed); 3′ cloning site unknown (unknown if destroyed)
  Sequencing primers: 5′ unknown
Terms and licenses: Academic/Nonprofit Terms; Industry Terms: Not Available to Industry
Depositor comments: Please note: Addgene NGS unable to fully resolve CAG promoter sequence. Please refer to the depositor's sequence for this section of the plasmid.
How to cite: pCAG2IG-Hmga1a was a gift from Yukiko Gotoh (Addgene plasmid # 122293 ; http://n2t.net/addgene:122293 ; RRID:Addgene_122293)
